Addgene plasmid #108493: GFP-AuroraB kd K106R
Purpose: expression of EGFP-AuroraB kinase dead (K106R)
Depositing lab: Susanne Lens. Depositing organization: University Medical Centre Utrecht. Publication: Development of a chemical genetic approach for human aurora B kinase identifies novel substrates of the chromosomal passenger complex. Hengeveld RC, Hertz NT, Vromans MJ, Zhang C, Burlingame AL, Shokat KM, Lens SM. Mol Cell Proteomics. 2012 May;11(5):47-59. doi: 10.1074/mcp.M111.013912. Epub 2012 Jan 20. PubMed 22267324.
Backbone
  Vector backbone: pEGFP-C2
  Backbone size w/o insert (bp): 4700
  Vector type: Mammalian Expression
Growth in bacteria
  Bacterial resistance: Kanamycin, 50 μg/mL
  Growth temperature: 37°C
  Growth strain: DH5alpha
  Copy number: High Copy
Gene/Insert
  Gene/Insert name: AuroraB
  Species: H. sapiens (human)
  Insert size (bp): 1035
  Mutation: Kinase death K106A
  Entrez Gene: AURKB (a.k.a. AIK2, AIM-1, AIM1, ARK-2, ARK2, AurB, IPL1, PPP1R48, STK-1, STK12, STK5, aurkb-sv1, aurkb-sv2)
  Promoter: CMV
  Tag / fusion protein: EGFP (N terminal on insert)
  Cloning method: Restriction Enzyme; 5′ cloning site EcoR1 (unknown if destroyed); 3′ cloning site EcoR1 (unknown if destroyed)
Terms and licenses: Academic/Nonprofit Terms; Industry Terms: Not Available to Industry
Depositor comments: Addgene's sequencing results found M298T in AuroraB compared to the NCBI reference. The depositing lab states that there is a SNP at this location, and the discrepancy should not affect plasmid function.
How to cite: GFP-AuroraB kd K106R was a gift from Susanne Lens (Addgene plasmid # 108493 ; http://n2t.net/addgene:108493 ; RRID:Addgene_108493)
