[The description below was written by a language model from this plasmid's Addgene catalogue record and pLannotate feature annotations shown in this document.]
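Description:
GFP-AuroraB kd K106R is a mammalian expression plasmid built on the pEGFP-C2 backbone that produces human Aurora B kinase (AURKB) fused at its N terminus to EGFP. The sequenced construct is about 5.8 kb. Transcription is driven by the human cytomegalovirus immediate-early enhancer and promoter. The EGFP coding sequence is followed by a short stretch of the multiple cloning site, then the roughly 1 kb AURKB open reading frame, which was inserted by restriction cloning at EcoRI sites, and finally an SV40 polyadenylation signal. The insert is described as a kinase-dead mutant at lysine 106. The plasmid name and stated purpose give the substitution as K106R, whereas the mutation field reads K106A, so the record is internally inconsistent on the replacement residue. Repository sequencing also found M298T relative to the reference; the depositor attributes this to a known polymorphism that should not affect function.

The plasmid replicates at high copy in E. coli from a ColE1/pUC-type origin and also carries an f1 origin for single-stranded DNA production. A single Tn5 NeoR/KanR gene serves both hosts. A bacterial promoter gives kanamycin resistance in E. coli, and the SV40 early promoter with an HSV TK polyadenylation signal allows G418 selection of transfected mammalian cells. Small annotated fragments (large T antigen, ble, bGH poly(A)) appear to be backbone remnants or partial matches rather than functional elements.

Aurora B is the catalytic subunit of the chromosomal passenger complex, which regulates chromosome alignment, segregation and cytokinesis. A fluorescent, catalytically inactive version lets its localisation be followed in cells. It would also be suited to serve as a negative control alongside active kinase, in keeping with the associated work on identifying Aurora B substrates.
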