Features (pLannotate 1.2.2; 16 found; start..end, strand, type, name):
     61..364     +  enhancer       CMV enhancer: human cytomegalovirus immediate early enhancer
    365..568     +  promoter       CMV promoter: human cytomegalovirus (CMV) immediate early promoter
    613..1329    +  CDS            EGFP: EGFP is a basic (constitutively fluorescent) green fluorescent protein published in 1996, derived from Aequorea victoria. It is reported to be a rapidly-maturing weak dimer with moderate acid sensitivity.
   1335..1368    +  misc_feature   MCS (fragment): multiple cloning site
   1375..2406    +  CDS            AURKB: AURKB_HUMAN - Also known as AIK2, AIM1, AIRK2, ARK2, STK1, STK12, STK5. Experimental evidence at protein level: Swiss-Prot protein existence level 1. Serine/threonine-protein kinase component of the chromosomal passenger complex (CPC), a complex that acts as a key regulator of mitosis. The CPC complex has essential functions at the centromere in ensuring correct chromosome alignment and segregation and is required for chromatin-induced microtubule stabilization and spindle assembly. Involved in the bipolar attachment of spindle microtubules to kinetochores and is a key regulator for the onset
   2418..2456    +  misc_feature   MCS (fragment): multiple cloning site
   2473..2557    +  CDS            large T antigen (fragment): large T antigen from SV40 (simian virus 40)
   2580..2701    +  polyA_signal   SV40 poly(A) signal: SV40 polyadenylation signal
   2735..3163    -  rep_origin     f1 ori (sequence partly withheld): f1 bacteriophage origin of replication; arrow indicates direction of (+) strand synthesis
   3190..3294    +  promoter       AmpR promoter: bla
   3296..3653    +  promoter       SV40 promoter: SV40 enhancer and early promoter
   3688..4482    +  CDS            NeoR/KanR: aminoglycoside phosphotransferase from Tn5; aph(3')-II (or nptII); confers resistance to neomycin, kanamycin, and G418 (Geneticin®)
   4503..4655    +  CDS            ble (fragment): BLE_KLEPN - Experimental evidence at protein level: Swiss-Prot protein existence level 1. Binding protein with a strong affinity to the bleomycin family of antibiotics. Binds to CL990; an antimitotic-antibiotic compound. From Klebsiella pneumoniae.
   4714..4761    +  polyA_signal   HSV TK poly(A) signal: herpes simplex virus thymidine kinase polyadenylation signal (Cole and Stacy, 1985)
   4852..4868    -  polyA_signal   bGH poly(A) signal (fragment): bovine growth hormone polyadenylation signal
   5090..5678    +  rep_origin     ori: high-copy-number ColE1/pMB1/pBR322/pUC origin of replication
>Addgene plasmid #108493 | GFP-AuroraB kd K106R | addgene full sequence | sequence record 208173 | Addgene NGS Result
TAGTTATTAATAGTAATCAATTACGGGGTCATTAGTTCATAGCCCATATATGGAGTTCCGCGTTACATAA
CTTACGGTAAATGGCCCGCCTGGCTGACCGCCCAACGACCCCCGCCCATTGACGTCAATAATGACGTATG
TTCCCATAGTAACGCCAATAGGGACTTTCCATTGACGTCAATGGGTGGAGTATTTACGGTAAACTGCCCA
CTTGGCAGTACATCAAGTGTATCATATGCCAAGTACGCCCCCTATTGACGTCAATGACGGTAAATGGCCC
GCCTGGCATTATGCCCAGTACATGACCTTATGGGACTTTCCTACTTGGCAGTACATCTACGTATTAGTCA
TCGCTATTACCATGGTGATGCGGTTTTGGCAGTACATCAATGGGCGTGGATAGCGGTTTGACTCACGGGG
ATTTCCAAGTCTCCACCCCATTGACGTCAATGGGAGTTTGTTTTGGCACCAAAATCAACGGGACTTTCCA
AAATGTCGTAACAACTCCGCCCCATTGACGCAAATGGGCGGTAGGCGTGTACGGTGGGAGGTCTATATAA
GCAGAGCTGGTTTAGTGAACCGTCAGATCCGCTAGCGCTACCGGTCGCCACCATGGTGAGCAAGGGCGAG
GAGCTGTTCACCGGGGTGGTGCCCATCCTGGTCGAGCTGGACGGCGACGTAAACGGCCACAAGTTCAGCG
TGTCCGGCGAGGGCGAGGGCGATGCCACCTACGGCAAGCTGACCCTGAAGTTCATCTGCACCACCGGCAA
GCTGCCCGTGCCCTGGCCCACCCTCGTGACCACCCTGACCTACGGCGTGCAGTGCTTCAGCCGCTACCCC
GACCACATGAAGCAGCACGACTTCTTCAAGTCCGCCATGCCCGAAGGCTACGTCCAGGAGCGCACCATCT
TCTTCAAGGACGACGGCAACTACAAGACCCGCGCCGAGGTGAAGTTCGAGGGCGACACCCTGGTGAACCG
CATCGAGCTGAAGGGCATCGACTTCAAGGAGGACGGCAACATCCTGGGGCACAAGCTGGAGTACAACTAC
AACAGCCACAACGTCTATATCATGGCCGACAAGCAGAAGAACGGCATCAAGGTGAACTTCAAGATCCGCC
ACAACATCGAGGACGGCAGCGTGCAGCTCGCCGACCACTACCAGCAGAACACCCCCATCGGCGACGGCCC
CGTGCTGCTGCCCGACAACCACTACCTGAGCACCCAGTCCGCCCTGAGCAAAGACCCCAACGAGAAGCGC
GATCACATGGTCCTGCTGGAGTTCGTGACCGCCGCCGGGATCACTCTCGGCATGGACGAGCTGTACAAGT
CCGGCCGGACTCAGATCTCGAGCTCAAGCTTCGAATTCGCCACCATGGCCCAGAAGGAGAACTCCTACCC
CTGGCCCTACGGCCGACAGACGGCTCCATCTGGCCTGAGCACCCTGCCCCAGCGAGTCCTCCGGAAAGAG
CCTGTCACCCCATCTGCACTTGTCCTCATGAGCCGCTCCAATGTCCAGCCCACAGCTGCCCCTGGCCAGA
AGGTGATGGAGAATAGCAGTGGGACACCCGACATCTTAACGCGGCACTTCACAATTGATGACTTTGAGAT
TGGGCGTCCTCTGGGCAAAGGCAAGTTTGGAAACGTGTACTTGGCTCGGGAGAAGAAAAGCCATTTCATC
GTGGCGCTCAGGGTCCTCTTCAAGTCCCAGATAGAGAAGGAGGGCGTGGAGCATCAGCTGCGCAGAGAGA
TCGAAATCCAGGCCCACCTGCACCATCCCAACATCCTGCGTCTCTACAACTATTTTTATGACCGGAGGAG
GATCTACTTGATTCTAGAGTATGCCCCCCGCGGGGAGCTCTACAAGGAGCTGCAGAAGAGCTGCACATTT
GACGAGCAGCGAACAGCCACGATCATGGAGGAGTTGGCAGATGCTCTAATGTACTGCCATGGGAAGAAGG
TGATTCACAGAGACATAAAGCCAGAAAATCTGCTCTTAGGGCTCAAGGGAGAGCTGAAGATTGCTGACTT
CGGCTGGTCTGTGCATGCGCCCTCCCTGAGGAGGAAGACAATGTGTGGCACCCTGGACTACCTGCCCCCA
GAGATGATTGAGGGGCGCATGCACAATGAGAAGGTGGATCTGTGGTGCATTGGAGTGCTTTGCTATGAGC
TGCTGGTGGGGAACCCACCCTTTGAGAGTGCATCACACAACGAGACCTATCGCCGCATCGTCAAGGTGGA
CCTAAAGTTCCCCGCTTCTGTGCCCACGGGAGCCCAGGACCTCATCTCCAAACTGCTCAGGCATAACCCC
TCGGAACGGCTGCCCCTGGCCCAGGTCTCAGCCCACCCTTGGGTCCGGGCCAACTCTCGGAGGGTGCTGC
CTCCCTCTGCCCTTCAATCTGTCGCCTGACCCGGGAATCGAATTCTGCAGTCGACGGTACCGCGGGCCCG
GGATCCACCGGATCTAGATAACTGATCATAATCAGCCATACCACATTTGTAGAGGTTTTACTTGCTTTAA
AAAACCTCCCACACCTCCCCCTGAACCTGAAACATAAAATGAATGCAATTGTTGTTGTTAACTTGTTTAT
TGCAGCTTATAATGGTTACAAATAAAGCAATAGCATCACAAATTTCACAAATAAAGCATTTTTTTCACTG
CATTCTAGTTGTGGTTTGTCCAAACTCATCAATGTATCTTAACGCGTAAATTGTAAGCGTTAATATTTTG
TTAAAATTCGCGTTAAATTTTTGTTAAATCAGCTCATTTTTTAACCAATAGGCCGAAATCGGCAAAATCC
CTTATAAATCAAAAGAATAGACCGAGATAGGGT
[37 nt withheld, positions 2834-2870]
AAAGAACGTGGACTCCAACGTCAAAGG
[49 nt withheld, positions 2898-2946]
T
[91 nt withheld, positions 2948-3038]
G
[124 nt withheld, positions 3040-3163]
CAGGTGGCACTTTTCGGGGAAATGTGCGCGGAACCCCTATTTGTTTATTTTTCTAAATACATTCAAATAT
GTATCCGCTCATGAGACAATAACCCTGATAAATGCTTCAATAATATTGAAAAAGGAAGAGTCCTGAGGCG
GAAAGAACCAGCTGTGGAATGTGTGTCAGTTAGGGTGTGGAAAGTCCCCAGGCTCCCCAGCAGGCAGAAG
TATGCAAAGCATGCATCTCAATTAGTCAGCAACCAGGTGTGGAAAGTCCCCAGGCTCCCCAGCAGGCAGA
AGTATGCAAAGCATGCATCTCAATTAGTCAGCAACCATAGTCCCGCCCCTAACTCCGCCCATCCCGCCCC
TAACTCCGCCCAGTTCCGCCCATTCTCCGCCCCATGGCTGACTAATTTTTTTTATTTATGCAGAGGCCGA
GGCCGCCTCGGCCTCTGAGCTATTCCAGAAGTAGTGAGGAGGCTTTTTTGGAGGCCTAGGCTTTTGCAAA
GATCGATCAAGAGACAGGATGAGGATCGTTTCGCATGATTGAACAAGATGGATTGCACGCAGGTTCTCCG
GCCGCTTGGGTGGAGAGGCTATTCGGCTATGACTGGGCACAACAGACAATCGGCTGCTCTGATGCCGCCG
TGTTCCGGCTGTCAGCGCAGGGGCGCCCGGTTCTTTTTGTCAAGACCGACCTGTCCGGTGCCCTGAATGA
ACTGCAAGACGAGGCAGCGCGGCTATCGTGGCTGGCCACGACGGGCGTTCCTTGCGCAGCTGTGCTCGAC
GTTGTCACTGAAGCGGGAAGGGACTGGCTGCTATTGGGCGAAGTGCCGGGGCAGGATCTCCTGTCATCTC
ACCTTGCTCCTGCCGAGAAAGTATCCATCATGGCTGATGCAATGCGGCGGCTGCATACGCTTGATCCGGC
TACCTGCCCATTCGACCACCAAGCGAAACATCGCATCGAGCGAGCACGTACTCGGATGGAAGCCGGTCTT
GTCGATCAGGATGATCTGGACGAAGAGCATCAGGGGCTCGCGCCAGCCGAACTGTTCGCCAGGCTCAAGG
CGAGCATGCCCGACGGCGAGGATCTCGTCGTGACCCATGGCGATGCCTGCTTGCCGAATATCATGGTGGA
AAATGGCCGCTTTTCTGGATTCATCGACTGTGGCCGGCTGGGTGTGGCGGACCGCTATCAGGACATAGCG
TTGGCTACCCGTGATATTGCTGAAGAGCTTGGCGGCGAATGGGCTGACCGCTTCCTCGTGCTTTACGGTA
TCGCCGCTCCCGATTCGCAGCGCATCGCCTTCTATCGCCTTCTTGACGAGTTCTTCTGAGCGGGACTCTG
GGGTTCGAAATGACCGACCAAGCGACGCCCAACCTGCCATCACGAGATTTCGATTCCACCGCCGCCTTCT
ATGAAAGGTTGGGCTTCGGAATCGTTTTCCGGGACGCCGGCTGGATGATCCTCCAGCGCGGGGATCTCAT
GCTGGAGTTCTTCGCCCACCCTAGGGGGAGGCTAACTGAAACACGGAAGGAGACAATACCGGAAGGAACC
CGCGCTATGACGGCAATAAAAAGACAGAATAAAACGCACGGTGTTGGGTCGTTTGTTCATAAACGCGGGG
TTCGGTCCCAGGGCTGGCACTCTGTCGATACCCCACCGAGACCCCATTGGGGCCAATACGCCCGCGTTTC
TTCCTTTTCCCCACCCCACCCCCCAAGTTCGGGTGAAGGCCCAGGGCTCGCAGCCAACGTCGGGGCGGCA
GGCCCTGCCATAGCCTCAGGTTACTCATATATACTTTAGATTGATTTAAAACTTCATTTTTAATTTAAAA
GGATCTAGGTGAAGATCCTTTTTGATAATCTCATGACCAAAATCCCTTAACGTGAGTTTTCGTTCCACTG
AGCGTCAGACCCCGTAGAAAAGATCAAAGGATCTTCTTGAGATCCTTTTTTTCTGCGCGTAATCTGCTGC
TTGCAAACAAAAAAACCACCGCTACCAGCGGTGGTTTGTTTGCCGGATCAAGAGCTACCAACTCTTTTTC
CGAAGGTAACTGGCTTCAGCAGAGCGCAGATACCAAATACTGTTCTTCTAGTGTAGCCGTAGTTAGGCCA
CCACTTCAAGAACTCTGTAGCACCGCCTACATACCTCGCTCTGCTAATCCTGTTACCAGTGGCTGCTGCC
AGTGGCGATAAGTCGTGTCTTACCGGGTTGGACTCAAGACGATAGTTACCGGATAAGGCGCAGCGGTCGG
GCTGAACGGGGGGTTCGTGCACACAGCCCAGCTTGGAGCGAACGACCTACACCGAACTGAGATACCTACA
GCGTGAGCTATGAGAAAGCGCCACGCTTCCCGAAGGGAGAAAGGCGGACAGGTATCCGGTAAGCGGCAGG
GTCGGAACAGGAGAGCGCACGAGGGAGCTTCCAGGGGGAAACGCCTGGTATCTTTATAGTCCTGTCGGGT
TTCGCCACCTCTGACTTGAGCGTCGATTTTTGTGATGCTCGTCAGGGGGGCGGAGCCTATGGAAAAACGC
CAGCAACGCGGCCTTTTTACGGTTCCTGGCCTTTTGCTGGCCTTTTGCTCACATGTTCTTTCCTGCGTTA
TCCCCTGATTCTGTGGATAACCGTATTACCGCCATGCAT
